Addgene plasmid #197005: pCDNA4/TO-SPOP-myc (R221C)
Purpose: Mammalian inducible expression vector for myc-tagged SPOP
Depositing lab: Tanja Mittag. Depositing organization: St. Jude Children's Research Hospital. Publication: Reduction of oligomer size modulates the competition between cluster formation and phase separation of the tumor suppressor SPOP. Sabri N, Cuneo MJ, Marzahn MR, Lee J, Bouchard JJ, Gullulu O, Vaithiyalingam S, Borgia MB, Schmit J, Mittag T. J Biol Chem. 2023 Dec;299(12):105427. doi: 10.1016/j.jbc.2023.105427. Epub 2023 Nov 4. PubMed 37926283.
Backbone
  Vector backbone: pcDNA4/TO/myc
  Vector type: Mammalian Expression
Growth in bacteria
  Bacterial resistance: Ampicillin, 100 μg/mL
  Growth temperature: 37°C
  Growth strain: DH5alpha
  Copy number: High Copy
Gene/Insert
  Gene/Insert name: SPOP
  Species: M. musculus (mouse)
  Mutation: R221C
  Entrez Gene: Spop (a.k.a. Pcif1, TEF2)
  Tag / fusion protein: myc (C terminal on backbone)
  Cloning method: Restriction Enzyme; 5′ cloning site unknown (unknown if destroyed); 3′ cloning site unknown (unknown if destroyed)
Terms and licenses: Academic/Nonprofit Terms; Industry Terms: Not Available to Industry
How to cite: pCDNA4/TO-SPOP-myc (R221C) was a gift from Tanja Mittag (Addgene plasmid # 197005 ; http://n2t.net/addgene:197005 ; RRID:Addgene_197005)
