[The description below was written by a language model from this plasmid's Addgene catalogue record and pLannotate feature annotations shown in this document.]
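Description:
pCDNA4/TO-SPOP-myc (R221C) is a mammalian expression plasmid built on the pcDNA4/TO/myc backbone for tetracycline-regulated production of myc-tagged SPOP carrying the R221C substitution. It is maintained in E. coli through a high-copy ColE1/pUC-type origin and an ampicillin resistance gene (β-lactamase) with its own promoter. An f1 origin is also present. For selection in mammalian cells, the backbone carries the Sh ble gene conferring Zeocin/bleomycin resistance, placed behind tandem SV40 early and EM7 promoters so that it can be expressed in both mammalian and bacterial hosts, and terminated by an SV40 polyadenylation signal.

The expression cassette consists of the human CMV immediate-early enhancer and promoter followed by two short elements that the annotation software matched to tet operator-containing promoters. These correspond to the tandem tet operator sites characteristic of the "TO" design. In cells that express the Tet repressor, binding at these sites keeps transcription off until tetracycline or doxycycline is added, whereas in cells lacking the repressor the promoter would be expected to act constitutively. Downstream lies the SPOP coding sequence and a bGH polyadenylation signal. The catalogue lists the insert as mouse Spop, while the automated annotation matched it to the human SPOP protein entry. The C-terminal myc tag supplied by the backbone is recorded in the catalogue but not annotated separately in the feature table, and the cloning sites are not stated.

SPOP is the substrate adaptor of a cullin-3–RING E3 ubiquitin ligase. The associated publication concerns how reducing SPOP oligomer size affects cluster formation and phase separation, suggesting this mutant is used for inducible expression and detection of SPOP in cultured mammalian cells.
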