Features (pLannotate 1.2.2; 22 found; start..end, strand, type, name):
     28..80      -  misc_feature   bom (fragment): basis of mobility region from pBR322
    235..614     +  enhancer       CMV enhancer: human cytomegalovirus immediate early enhancer
    615..818     +  promoter       CMV promoter: human cytomegalovirus (CMV) immediate early promoter
    820..839     +  promoter       PLtetO-1 promoter (fragment): modified phage lambda PL promoter with tet operator sites (Lutz and Bujard, 1997)
    841..860     +  promoter       PLtetO-1 promoter (fragment): modified phage lambda PL promoter with tet operator sites (Lutz and Bujard, 1997)
    868..901     +  promoter       TRE3GV promoter (fragment): 3rd-generation Tet-responsive promoter that can be activated by binding of Tet-On® 3G, optimized for retroviral and lentiviral vectors
   1037..2158    +  CDS            SPOP: SPOP_HUMAN - Experimental evidence at protein level: Swiss-Prot protein existence level 1. Component of a cullin-RING-based BCR (BTB-CUL3-RBX1) E3 ubiquitin-protein ligase complex that mediates the ubiquitination of target proteins, leading most often to their proteasomal degradation. In complex with CUL3, involved in ubiquitination and proteasomal degradation of BRMS1, DAXX, PDX1/IPF1, GLI2 and GLI3. In complex with CUL3, involved in ubiquitination of MACROH2A1 and BMI1; this does not lead to their proteasomal degradation. Inhibits transcriptional activation of PDX1/IPF1 targets, such as insu
   2280..2504    +  polyA_signal   bGH poly(A) signal: bovine growth hormone polyadenylation signal
   2508..2529    +  promoter       SV40 promoter (fragment): SV40 enhancer and early promoter
   2550..2978    +  rep_origin     f1 ori (sequence partly withheld): f1 bacteriophage origin of replication; arrow indicates direction of (+) strand synthesis
   2992..3321    +  promoter       SV40 promoter: SV40 enhancer and early promoter
   3369..3416    +  promoter       EM7 promoter: synthetic bacterial promoter&nbsp
   3435..3809    +  CDS            BleoR: antibiotic-binding protein; Sh ble from Streptoalloteichus hindustanus; confers resistance to bleomycin, phleomycin, and Zeocin™
   3819..3944    +  CDS            ble (fragment): BLE_KLEPN - Experimental evidence at protein level: Swiss-Prot protein existence level 1. Binding protein with a strong affinity to the bleomycin family of antibiotics. Binds to CL990; an antimitotic-antibiotic compound. From Klebsiella pneumoniae.
   3939..4060    +  polyA_signal   SV40 poly(A) signal: SV40 polyadenylation signal
   4133..4149    -  protein_bind   lac operator: The lac repressor binds to the lac operator to inhibit transcription in E. coli. This inhibition can be relieved by adding lactose or isopropyl-β-D-thiogalactopyranoside (IPTG). lac repressor encoded by lacI
   4157..4187    -  promoter       lac promoter: promoter for the E. coli lac operon
   4202..4223    -  protein_bind   CAP binding site: CAP binding activates transcription in the presence of cAMP. E. coli catabolite activator protein
   4236..4328    -  CDS            lacI (fragment): lac repressor; lacI; The lac repressor binds to the lac operator to inhibit transcription in E. coli. This inhibition can be relieved by adding lactose or isopropyl-β-D-thiogalactopyranoside (IPTG).
   4511..5099    -  rep_origin     ori: high-copy-number ColE1/pMB1/pBR322/pUC origin of replication
   5270..6130    -  CDS            AmpR: β-lactamase; bla; confers resistance to ampicillin, carbenicillin, and related antibiotics
   6131..6235    -  promoter       AmpR promoter: bla
>Addgene plasmid #197005 | pCDNA4/TO-SPOP-myc (R221C) | addgene full sequence | sequence record 389599 | Addgene NGS Result
GACGGATCGGGAGATCTCCCGATCCCCTATGGTGCACTCTCAGTACAATCTGCTCTGATGCCGCATAGTT
AAGCCAGTATCTGCTCCCTGCTTGTGTGTTGGAGGTCGCTGAGTAGTGCGCGAGCAAAATTTAAGCTACA
ACAAGGCAAGGCTTGACCGACAATTGCATGAAGAATCTGCTTAGGGTTAGGCGTTTTGCGCTGCTTCGCG
ATGTACGGGCCAGATATACGCGTTGACATTGATTATTGACTAGTTATTAATAGTAATCAATTACGGGGTC
ATTAGTTCATAGCCCATATATGGAGTTCCGCGTTACATAACTTACGGTAAATGGCCCGCCTGGCTGACCG
CCCAACGACCCCCGCCCATTGACGTCAATAATGACGTATGTTCCCATAGTAACGCCAATAGGGACTTTCC
ATTGACGTCAATGGGTGGAGTATTTACGGTAAACTGCCCACTTGGCAGTACATCAAGTGTATCATATGCC
AAGTACGCCCCCTATTGACGTCAATGACGGTAAATGGCCCGCCTGGCATTATGCCCAGTACATGACCTTA
TGGGACTTTCCTACTTGGCAGTACATCTACGTATTAGTCATCGCTATTACCATGGTGATGCGGTTTTGGC
AGTACATCAATGGGCGTGGATAGCGGTTTGACTCACGGGGATTTCCAAGTCTCCACCCCATTGACGTCAA
TGGGAGTTTGTTTTGGCACCAAAATCAACGGGACTTTCCAAAATGTCGTAACAACTCCGCCCCATTGACG
CAAATGGGCGGTAGGCGTGTACGGTGGGAGGTCTATATAAGCAGAGCTCTCCCTATCAGTGATAGAGATC
TCCCTATCAGTGATAGAGATCGTCGACGAGCTCGTTTAGTGAACCGTCAGATCGCCTGGAGACGCCATCC
ACGCTGTTTTGACCTCCATAGAAGACACCGGGACCGATCCAGCCTCCGGACTCTAGCGTTTAAACTTAAG
CTTGGTACCGAGCTCGGATCCACTAGTCCAGTGTGGTGGAATTCTGCAGATATCCAATGTCAAGGGTTCC
AAGTCCTCCACCTCCGGCAGAAATGTCGAGTGGTCCCGTTGCCGAGAGCTGGTGCTATACACAGATCAAG
GTAGTGAAGTTCTCCTACATGTGGACCATCAATAACTTTAGTTTTTGCCGGGAGGAAATGGGTGAAGTCA
TAAAAAGTTCAACTTTTTCATCAGGAGCCAATGATAAACTGAAATGGTGTTTGCGAGTAAACCCGAAAGG
GCTAGATGAAGAAAGCAAAGATTACCTGTCGCTTTACCTGTTGTTGGTCAGCTGTCCAAAGAGTGAAGTT
CGGGCAAAGTTCAAGTTCTCCATCCTGAATGCCAAGGGAGAAGAAACCAAAGCTATGGAGAGTCAGCGAG
CTTATAGGTTCGTGCAAGGCAAAGACTGGGGATTCAAAAAATTCATCCGCAGAGATTTTCTCTTGGACGA
GGCCAATGGGCTTCTCCCTGATGACAAGCTCACCCTCTTCTGTGAGGTGAGTGTAGTACAAGACTCTGTC
AATATTTCTGGGCAGAATACTATGAACATGGTAAAGGTTCCTGAATGCCGGTTGGCAGATGAGTTAGGAG
GGCTGTGGGAGAACTCTCGATTCACCGACTGCTGCTTGTGTGTGGCTGGTCAAGAATTCCAGGCTCACAA
GGCTATCTTAGCAGCTTGTTCTCCAGTCTTCAGTGCCATGTTTGAACATGAAATGGAGGAGAGCAAAAAG
AATCGGGTTGAGATTAACGACGTGGAGCCTGAGGTGTTTAAGGAGATGATGTGCTTCATCTACACGGGGA
AGGCGCCGAACCTCGACAAGATGGCTGACGACTTGCTGGCAGCTGCCGATAAGTACGCCCTGGAGCGTCT
GAAGGTCATGTGTGAGGACGCCCTCTGCAGTAACCTCTCTGTGGAGAACGCTGCAGAGATTCTCATCCTG
GCTGACCTCCACAGCGCAGATCAGCTGAAGACGCAGGCAGTTGATTTCATCAACTATCATGCTTCGGATG
TCTTGGAGACCTCTGGGTGGAAGTCAATGGTGGTGTCACATCCCCACTTAGTGGCAGAAGCATACCGTTC
TCTGGCTTCAGCACAGTGCCCTTTCCTGGGGCCCCCACGCAAACGCCTGAAGCAATCCTGGCGGCCGCTC
GAGTCTAGAGGGCCCTTCGAACAAAAACTCATCTCAGAAGAGGATCTGAATATGCATACCGGTCATCATC
ACCATCACCATTGAGTTTAAACCCGCTGATCAGCCTCGACTGTGCCTTCTAGTTGCCAGCCATCTGTTGT
TTGCCCCTCCCCCGTGCCTTCCTTGACCCTGGAAGGTGCCACTCCCACTGTCCTTTCCTAATAAAATGAG
GAAATTGCATCGCATTGTCTGAGTAGGTGTCATTCTATTCTGGGGGGTGGGGTGGGGCAGGACAGCAAGG
GGGAGGATTGGGAAGACAATAGCAGGCATGCTGGGGATGCGGTGGGCTCTATGGCTTCTGAGGCGGAAAG
AACCAGCTGGGGCTCTAGGGGGTATCCCC
[124 nt withheld, positions 2550-2673]
C
[91 nt withheld, positions 2675-2765]
A
[49 nt withheld, positions 2767-2815]
CCTTTGACGTTGGAGTCCACGTTCTTT
[37 nt withheld, positions 2843-2879]
ACCCTATCTCGGTCTATTCTTTTGATTTATAAGGGATTTTGCCGATTTCGGCCTATTGGTTAAAAAATGA
GCTGATTTAACAAAAATTTAACGCGAATTAATTCTGTGGAATGTGTGTCAGTTAGGGTGTGGAAAGTCCC
CAGGCTCCCCAGCAGGCAGAAGTATGCAAAGCATGCATCTCAATTAGTCAGCAACCAGGTGTGGAAAGTC
CCCAGGCTCCCCAGCAGGCAGAAGTATGCAAAGCATGCATCTCAATTAGTCAGCAACCATAGTCCCGCCC
CTAACTCCGCCCATCCCGCCCCTAACTCCGCCCAGTTCCGCCCATTCTCCGCCCCATGGCTGACTAATTT
TTTTTATTTATGCAGAGGCCGAGGCCGCCTCTGCCTCTGAGCTATTCCAGAAGTAGTGAGGAGGCTTTTT
TGGAGGCCTAGGCTTTTGCAAAAAGCTCCCGGGAGCTTGTATATCCATTTTCGGATCTGATCAGCACGTG
TTGACAATTAATCATCGGCATAGTATATCGGCATAGTATAATACGACAAGGTGAGGAACTAAACCATGGC
CAAGTTGACCAGTGCCGTTCCGGTGCTCACCGCGCGCGACGTCGCCGGAGCGGTCGAGTTCTGGACCGAC
CGGCTCGGGTTCTCCCGGGACTTCGTGGAGGACGACTTCGCCGGTGTGGTCCGGGACGACGTGACCCTGT
TCATCAGCGCGGTCCAGGACCAGGTGGTGCCGGACAACACCCTGGCCTGGGTGTGGGTGCGCGGCCTGGA
CGAGCTGTACGCCGAGTGGTCGGAGGTCGTGTCCACGAACTTCCGGGACGCCTCCGGGCCGGCCATGACC
GAGATCGGCGAGCAGCCGTGGGGGCGGGAGTTCGCCCTGCGCGACCCGGCCGGCAACTGCGTGCACTTCG
TGGCCGAGGAGCAGGACTGACACGTGCTACGAGATTTCGATTCCACCGCCGCCTTCTATGAAAGGTTGGG
CTTCGGAATCGTTTTCCGGGACGCCGGCTGGATGATCCTCCAGCGCGGGGATCTCATGCTGGAGTTCTTC
GCCCACCCCAACTTGTTTATTGCAGCTTATAATGGTTACAAATAAAGCAATAGCATCACAAATTTCACAA
ATAAAGCATTTTTTTCACTGCATTCTAGTTGTGGTTTGTCCAAACTCATCAATGTATCTTATCATGTCTG
TATACCGTCGACCTCTAGCTAGAGCTTGGCGTAATCATGGTCATAGCTGTTTCCTGTGTGAAATTGTTAT
CCGCTCACAATTCCACACAACATACGAGCCGGAAGCATAAAGTGTAAAGCCTGGGGTGCCTAATGAGTGA
GCTAACTCACATTAATTGCGTTGCGCTCACTGCCCGCTTTCCAGTCGGGAAACCTGTCGTGCCAGCTGCA
TTAATGAATCGGCCAACGCGCGGGGAGAGGCGGTTTGCGTATTGGGCGCTCTTCCGCTTCCTCGCTCACT
GACTCGCTGCGCTCGGTCGTTCGGCTGCGGCGAGCGGTATCAGCTCACTCAAAGGCGGTAATACGGTTAT
CCACAGAATCAGGGGATAACGCAGGAAAGAACATGTGAGCAAAAGGCCAGCAAAAGGCCAGGAACCGTAA
AAAGGCCGCGTTGCTGGCGTTTTTCCATAGGCTCCGCCCCCCTGACGAGCATCACAAAAATCGACGCTCA
AGTCAGAGGTGGCGAAACCCGACAGGACTATAAAGATACCAGGCGTTTCCCCCTGGAAGCTCCCTCGTGC
GCTCTCCTGTTCCGACCCTGCCGCTTACCGGATACCTGTCCGCCTTTCTCCCTTCGGGAAGCGTGGCGCT
TTCTCATAGCTCACGCTGTAGGTATCTCAGTTCGGTGTAGGTCGTTCGCTCCAAGCTGGGCTGTGTGCAC
GAACCCCCCGTTCAGCCCGACCGCTGCGCCTTATCCGGTAACTATCGTCTTGAGTCCAACCCGGTAAGAC
ACGACTTATCGCCACTGGCAGCAGCCACTGGTAACAGGATTAGCAGAGCGAGGTATGTAGGCGGTGCTAC
AGAGTTCTTGAAGTGGTGGCCTAACTACGGCTACACTAGAAGAACAGTATTTGGTATCTGCGCTCTGCTG
AAGCCAGTTACCTTCGGAAAAAGAGTTGGTAGCTCTTGATCCGGCAAACAAACCACCGCTGGTAGCGGTG
GTTTTTTTGTTTGCAAGCAGCAGATTACGCGCAGAAAAAAAGGATCTCAAGAAGATCCTTTGATCTTTTC
TACGGGGTCTGACGCTCAGTGGAACGAAAACTCACGTTAAGGGATTTTGGTCATGAGATTATCAAAAAGG
ATCTTCACCTAGATCCTTTTAAATTAAAAATGAAGTTTTAAATCAATCTAAAGTATATATGAGTAAACTT
GGTCTGACAGTTACCAATGCTTAATCAGTGAGGCACCTATCTCAGCGATCTGTCTATTTCGTTCATCCAT
AGTTGCCTGACTCCCCGTCGTGTAGATAACTACGATACGGGAGGGCTTACCATCTGGCCCCAGTGCTGCA
ATGATACCGCGAGACCCACGCTCACCGGCTCCAGATTTATCAGCAATAAACCAGCCAGCCGGAAGGGCCG
AGCGCAGAAGTGGTCCTGCAACTTTATCCGCCTCCATCCAGTCTATTAATTGTTGCCGGGAAGCTAGAGT
AAGTAGTTCGCCAGTTAATAGTTTGCGCAACGTTGTTGCCATTGCTACAGGCATCGTGGTGTCACGCTCG
TCGTTTGGTATGGCTTCATTCAGCTCCGGTTCCCAACGATCAAGGCGAGTTACATGATCCCCCATGTTGT
GCAAAAAAGCGGTTAGCTCCTTCGGTCCTCCGATCGTTGTCAGAAGTAAGTTGGCCGCAGTGTTATCACT
CATGGTTATGGCAGCACTGCATAATTCTCTTACTGTCATGCCATCCGTAAGATGCTTTTCTGTGACTGGT
GAGTACTCAACCAAGTCATTCTGAGAATAGTGTATGCGGCGACCGAGTTGCTCTTGCCCGGCGTCAATAC
GGGATAATACCGCGCCACATAGCAGAACTTTAAAAGTGCTCATCATTGGAAAACGTTCTTCGGGGCGAAA
ACTCTCAAGGATCTTACCGCTGTTGAGATCCAGTTCGATGTAACCCACTCGTGCACCCAACTGATCTTCA
GCATCTTTTACTTTCACCAGCGTTTCTGGGTGAGCAAAAACAGGAAGGCAAAATGCCGCAAAAAAGGGAA
TAAGGGCGACACGGAAATGTTGAATACTCATACTCTTCCTTTTTCAATATTATTGAAGCATTTATCAGGG
TTATTGTCTCATGAGCGGATACATATTTGAATGTATTTAGAAAAATAAACAAATAGGGGTTCCGCGCACA
TTTCCCCGAAAAGTGCCACCTGACGTC
